>Addgene plasmid #35616 | pCAG-VSVG | depositor full sequence | sequence record 43773 | CAGGAAACAGCTATGAC
GTCGACATTGATTATTGACTAGTTATTAATAGTAATCAATTACGGGGTCATTAGTTCATAGCCCATATAT
GGAGTTCCGCGTTACATAACTTACGGTAAATGGCCCGCCTGGCTGACCGCCCAACGACCCCCGCCCATTG
ACGTCAATAATGACGTATGTTCCCATAGTAACGCCAATAGGGACTTTCCATTGACGTCAATGGGTGGACT
ATTTACGGTAAACTGCCCACTTGGCAGTACATCAAGTGTATCATATGCCAAGTACGCCCCCTATTGACGT
CAATGACGGTAAATGGCCCGCCTGGCATTATGCCCAGTACATGACCTTATGGGACTTTCCTACTTGGCAG
TACATCTACGTATTAGTCATCGCTATTACCATGGGTCGAGGTGAGCCCCACGTTCTGCTTCACTCTCCCC
ATCTCCCCCCCCTCCCCACCCCCAATTTTGTATTTATTTATTTTTTAATTATTTTGTGCAGCGATGGGGG
CGGGGGGGGGGGGGGCGCGCGCCAGGCGGGGCGGGGCGGGGCGAGGGGCGGGGCGGGGCGAGGCGGAGAG
GTGCGGCGGCAGCCAATCAGAGCGGCGCGCTCCGAAAGTTTCCTTTTATGGCGAGGCGGCGGCGGCGGCG
GCCCTATAAAAAGCGAAGCGCGCGGCGGGCGGGAGTCGCTGCGTTGCCTTCGCCCCGTGCCCCGCTCCGC
GCCGCCTCGCGCCGCCCGCCCCGGCTCTGACTGACCGCGTTACTCCCACAGGTGAGCGGGCGGGACGGCC
CTTCTCCTCCGGGCTGTAATTAGCGCTTGGTTTAATGACGGCTCGTTTCTTTTCTGTGGCTGCGTGAAAG
CCTTAAAGGGCTCCGGGAGGGCCCTTTGTGCGGGGGGGAGCGGCTCGGGGGGTGCGTGCGTGTGTGTGTG
CGTGGGGAGCGCCGCGTGCGGCCCGCGCTGCCCGGCGGCTGTGAGCGCTGCGGGCGCGGCGCGGGGCTTT
GTGCGCTCCGCGTGTGCGCGAGGGGAGCGCGGCCGGGGGCGGTGCCCCGCGGTGCGGGGGGGCTGCGAGG
GGAACAAAGGCTGCGTGCGGGGTGTGTGCGTGGGGGGGTGAGCAGGGGGTGTGGGCGCGGCGGTCGGGCT
GTAACCCCCCCCTGCACCCCCCTCCCCGAGTTGCTGAGCACGGCCCGGCTTCGGGTGCGGGGCTCCGTGC
GGGGCGTGGCGCGGGGCTCGCCGTGCCGGGCGGGGGGTGGCGGCAGGTGGGGGTGCCGGGCGGGGCGGGG
CCGCCTCGGGCCGGGGAGGGCTCGGGGGAGGGGCGCGGCGGCCCCGGAGCGCCGGCGGCTGTCGAGGCGC
GGCGAGCCGCAGCCATTGCCTTTTATGGTAATCGTGCGAGAGGGCGCAGGGACTTCCTTTGTCCCAAATC
TGGCGGAGCCGAAATCTGGGAGGCGCCGCCGCACCCCCTCTAGCGGGCGCGGGCGAAGCGGTGCGGCGCC
GGCAGGAAGGAAATGGGCGGGGAGGGCCTTCGTGCGTCGCCGCGCCGCCGTCCCCTTCTCCATCTCCAGC
CTCGGGGCTGCCGCAGGGGGACGGCTGCCTTCGGGGGGGACGGGGCAGGGCGGGGTTCGGCTTCTGGCGT
GTGACCGGCGGCTCTAGAGCCTCTGCTAACCATGTTCATGCCTTCTTCTTTTTCCTACAGCTCCTGGGCA
ACGTGCTGGTTATTGTGCTGTCTCATCATTTTGGCAAAGAATTCGAGCTCATCGATGCATGGTACCGCGG
GCCCGGAGTATCGAGGAATTCTGACACTATGAAGTGCCTTTTGTACTTAGCCTTTTTATTCATTGGGGTG
AATTGC
[1296 nt withheld, positions 1827-3122]
AATCCAATCGAGCTTGTAGAAGGTTGGTTCAGTAGTTGGAAAAGCTCTATTGCCTCTTTTTTCTTTATCA
TAGGGTTAATCATTGGACTATTCTTGGTTCTCCGAGTTGGTATCCATCTTTGCATTAAATTAAAGCACAC
CAAGAAAAGACAGATTTATACAGACATAGAGATGAACCGACTTGGAAAGTAACTCAAATCCTGCACAACA
GATTCTTCATGTTTGGACCAAATCAACTTGTGATACCATGCTCAAAGAGGCCTCAATTATATTTGAGTTT
TTAATTTTTATGAAAAAAAAAAAAAAAAACGGAATTCCTCGATACGTAGCCGGCTAACGTTAACAACCGG
TACCTCTAGAACTATAGCTAGCAGATCTTTTTCCCTCTGCCAAAAATTATGGGGACATCATGAAGCCCCT
TGAGCATCTGACTTCTGGCTAATAAAGGAAATTTATTTTCATTGCAATAGTGTGTTGGAATTTTTTGTGT
CTCTCACTCGGAAGGACATATGGGAGGGCAAATCATTTAAAACATCAGAATGAGTATTTGGTTTAGAGTT
TGGCAACATATGCCATATGCTGGCTGCCATGAACAAAGGTGGCTATAAAGAGGTCATCAGTATATGAAAC
AGCCCCCTGCTGTCCATTCCTTATTCCATAGAAAAGCCTTGACTTGAGGTTAGATTTTTTTTATATTTTG
TTTTGTGTTATTTTTTTCTTTAACATCCCTAAAATTTTCCTTACATGTTTTACTAGCCAGATTTTTCCTC
CTCTCCTGACTACTCCCAGTCATAGCTGTCCCTCTTCTCTTATGAAGATCCCTCGACCTGCAGCCCAAGC
TTGGCGTAATCATGGTCATAGCTGTTTCCTGTGTGAAATTGTTATCCGCTCACAATTCCACACAACATAC
GAGCCGGAAGCATAAAGTGTAAAGCCTGGGGTGCCTAATGAGTGAGCTAACTCACATTAATTGCGTTGCG
CTCACTGCCCGCTTTCCAGTCGGGAAACCTGTCGTGCCAGCGGATCCGCATCTCAATTAGTCAGCAACCA
TAGTCCCGCCCCTAACTCCGCCCATCCCGCCCCTAACTCCGCCCAGTTCCGCCCATTCTCCGCCCCATGG
CTGACTAATTTTTTTTATTTATGCAGAGGCCGAGGCCGCCTCGGCCTCTGAGCTATTCCAGAAGTAGTGA
GGAGGCTTTTTTGGAGGCCTAGGCTTTTGCAAAAAGCTAACTTGTTTATTGCAGCTTATAATGGTTACAA
ATAAAGCAATAGCATCACAAATTTCACAAATAAAGCATTTTTTTCACTGCATTCTAGTTGTGGTTTGTCC
AAACTCATCAATGTATCTTATCATGTCTGGATCCGCTGCATTAATGAATCGGCCAACGCGCGGGGAGAGG
CGGTTTGCGTATTGGGCGCTCTTCCGCTTCCTCGCTCACTGACTCGCTGCGCTCGGTCGTTCGGCTGCGG
CGAGCGGTATCAGCTCACTCAAAGGCGGTAATACGGTTATCCACAGAATCAGGGGATAACGCAGGAAAGA
ACATGTGAGCAAAAGGCCAGCAAAAGGCCAGGAACCGTAAAAAGGCCGCGTTGCTGGCGTTTTTCCATAG
GCTCCGCCCCCCTGACGAGCATCACAAAAATCGACGCTCAAGTCAGAGGTGGCGAAACCCGACAGGACTA
TAAAGATACCAGGCGTTTCCCCCTGGAAGCTCCCTCGTGCGCTCTCCTGTTCCGACCCTGCCGCTTACCG
GATACCTGTCCGCCTTTCTCCCTTCGGGAAGCGTGGCGCTTTCTCAATGCTCACGCTGTAGGTATCTCAG
TTCGGTGTAGGTCGTTCGCTCCAAGCTGGGCTGTGTGCACGAACCCCCCGTTCAGCCCGACCGCTGCGCC
TTATCCGGTAACTATCGTCTTGAGTCCAACCCGGTAAGACACGACTTATCGCCACTGGCAGCAGCCACTG
GTAACAGGATTAGCAGAGCGAGGTATGTAGGCGGTGCTACAGAGTTCTTGAAGTGGTGGCCTAACTACGG
CTACACTAGAAGGACAGTATTTGGTATCTGCGCTCTGCTGAAGCCAGTTACCTTCGGAAAAAGAGTTGGT
AGCTCTTGATCCGGCAAACAAACCACCGCTGGTAGCGGTGGTTTTTTTGTTTGCAAGCAGCAGATTACGC
GCAGAAAAAAAGGATCTCAAGAAGATCCTTTGATCTTTTCTACGGGGTCTGACGCTCAGTGGAACGAAAA
CTCACGTTAAGGGATTTTGGTCATGAGATTATCAAAAAGGATCTTCACCTAGATCCTTTTAAATTAAAAA
TGAAGTTTTAAATCAATCTAAAGTATATATGAGTAAACTTGGTCTGACAGTTACCAATGCTTAATCAGTG
AGGCACCTATCTCAGCGATCTGTCTATTTCGTTCATCCATAGTTGCCTGACTCCCCGTCGTGTAGATAAC
TACGATACGGGAGGGCTTACCATCTGGCCCCAGTGCTGCAATGATACCGCGAGACCCACGCTCACCGGCT
CCAGATTTATCAGCAATAAACCAGCCAGCCGGAAGGGCCGAGCGCAGAAGTGGTCCTGCAACTTTATCCG
CCTCCATCCAGTCTATTAATTGTTGCCGGGAAGCTAGAGTAAGTAGTTCGCCAGTTAATAGTTTGCGCAA
CGTTGTTGCCATTGCTACAGGCATCGTGGTGTCACGCTCGTCGTTTGGTATGGCTTCATTCAGCTCCGGT
TCCCAACGATCAAGGCGAGTTACATGATCCCCCATGTTGTGCAAAAAAGCGGTTAGCTCCTTCGGTCCTC
CGATCGTTGTCAGAAGTAAGTTGGCCGCAGTGTTATCACTCATGGTTATGGCAGCACTGCATAATTCTCT
TACTGTCATGCCATCCGTAAGATGCTTTTCTGTGACTGGTGAGTACTCAACCAAGTCATTCTGAGAATAG
TGTATGCGGCGACCGAGTTGCTCTTGCCCGGCGTCAATACGGGATAATACCGCGCCACATAGCAGAACTT
TAAAAGTGCTCATCATTGGAAAACGTTCTTCGGGGCGAAAACTCTCAAGGATCTTACCGCTGTTGAGATC
CAGTTCGATGTAACCCACTCGTGCACCCAACTGATCTTCAGCATCTTTTACTTTCACCAGCGTTTCTGGG
TGAGCAAAAACAGGAAGGCAAAATGCCGCAAAAAAGGGAATAAGGGCGACACGGAAATGTTGAATACTCA
TACTCTTCCTTTTTCAATATTATTGAAGCATTTATCAGGGTTATTGTCTCATGAGCGGATACATATTTGA
ATGTATTTAGAAAAATAAACAAATAGGGGTTCCGCGCACATTTCCCCGAAAAGTGCCACCTG
Features (pLannotate 1.2.2; 17 found; start..end, strand, type, name):
      4..383     +  enhancer       CMV enhancer: human cytomegalovirus immediate early enhancer
    386..661     +  promoter       chicken β-actin promoter: No description available
    662..1670    +  intron         chimeric intron: chimera between introns from chicken β-actin and rabbit β-globin
   1668..1724    +  CDS            HBB (fragment): HBB_LEPEU - Experimental evidence at protein level: Swiss-Prot protein existence level 1. Involved in oxygen transport from the lung to the various peripheral tissues. From Lepus europaeus (European hare).
   1779..3314    +  CDS            VSV-G (sequence partly withheld): vesicular stomatitis virus G glycoprotein Indiana strain
   3563..3618    +  polyA_signal   β-globin poly(A) signal: rabbit β-globin polyadenylation signal (Gil and Proudfoot, 1987)
   4001..4017    -  protein_bind   lac operator: The lac repressor binds to the lac operator to inhibit transcription in E. coli. This inhibition can be relieved by adding lactose or isopropyl-β-D-thiogalactopyranoside (IPTG). lac repressor encoded by lacI
   4025..4055    -  promoter       lac promoter: promoter for the E. coli lac operon
   4070..4091    -  protein_bind   CAP binding site: CAP binding activates transcription in the presence of cAMP. E. coli catabolite activator protein
   4104..4143    -  CDS            lacI (fragment): lac repressor; lacI; The lac repressor binds to the lac operator to inhibit transcription in E. coli. This inhibition can be relieved by adding lactose or isopropyl-β-D-thiogalactopyranoside (IPTG).
   4150..4172    +  promoter       SV40 promoter (fragment): SV40 enhancer and early promoter
   4196..4331    +  rep_origin     SV40 ori: SV40 origin of replication
   4351..4485    +  polyA_signal   SV40 poly(A) signal: SV40 polyadenylation signal
   4487..4541    -  CDS            lacI (fragment): lac repressor; lacI; The lac repressor binds to the lac operator to inhibit transcription in E. coli. This inhibition can be relieved by adding lactose or isopropyl-β-D-thiogalactopyranoside (IPTG).
   4724..5312    -  rep_origin     ori: high-copy-number ColE1/pMB1/pBR322/pUC origin of replication
   5483..6343    -  CDS            AmpR: β-lactamase; bla; confers resistance to ampicillin, carbenicillin, and related antibiotics
   6344..6448    -  promoter       AmpR promoter: bla
