[The description below was written by a language model from this plasmid's Addgene catalogue record and pLannotate feature annotations shown in this document.]
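Description:
pCAG-VSVG is a mammalian expression plasmid built on the pCAG backbone that produces the vesicular stomatitis virus G glycoprotein (VSV-G, annotated as the Indiana strain). It is maintained in E. coli as a high-copy plasmid through a ColE1/pUC-type origin and is selected with ampicillin via the β-lactamase gene and its native promoter. The depositor's full sequence is about 6.5 kb, in rough agreement with the catalogued backbone of about 4.7 kb plus an insert of about 1.5 kb.

Expression is driven by the composite CAG promoter, which here consists of the human cytomegalovirus immediate early enhancer, the chicken β-actin promoter and a chimeric chicken β-actin/rabbit β-globin intron. This combination gives strong, broadly active transcription in mammalian cells. A short annotated β-globin coding fragment at the end of the intron is most likely residual rabbit β-globin exon sequence from the CAG cassette rather than a fusion partner. The VSV-G open reading frame follows and is terminated by the rabbit β-globin polyadenylation signal. Downstream backbone remnants include lac promoter/operator elements, small lacI fragments, a fragment of the SV40 promoter, an SV40 poly(A) signal and an SV40 origin, which can support episomal amplification in cells that express large T antigen. No mammalian selection marker, tag or reporter is annotated.

The record does not state an intended use. VSV-G plasmids of this kind are generally co-transfected with packaging and transfer plasmids to pseudotype lentiviral or retroviral particles, giving them broad tropism and good particle stability. The depositor notes small discrepancies between the quality-control sequence and the submitted sequence that are not expected to affect function.
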