Addgene plasmid #35616: pCAG-VSVG
Depositing lab: Arthur Nienhuis & Patrick Salmon. Depositing organization: St. Jude Children's Research Hospital.
Backbone
  Vector backbone: pCAG
  Backbone size w/o insert (bp): 4700
  Vector type: Mammalian Expression
Growth in bacteria
  Bacterial resistance: Ampicillin, 100 μg/mL
  Growth temperature: 37°C
  Growth strain: Top10
  Copy number: High Copy
Gene/Insert
  Gene/Insert name: VSV G protein
  Insert size (bp): 1500
Resource information
  A portion of this plasmid was derived from a plasmid made by: Arthur Nienhuis lab
Terms and licenses: Academic/Nonprofit Terms; Industry Terms: Not Available to Industry
Depositor comments: There are some small discrepancies between Addgene's quality control sequence and the sequence provided by the depositor. These discrepancies should not affect the plasmid function.
How to cite: pCAG-VSVG was a gift from Arthur Nienhuis & Patrick Salmon (Addgene plasmid # 35616 ; http://n2t.net/addgene:35616 ; RRID:Addgene_35616)
