>Addgene plasmid #35616 | pCAG-VSVG | addgene partial sequence | sequence record 45181 | rb_glob_PA_term-R 5'-CCCATATGTCCTTCCGAGTG-3'
ATGAAATAAATTTCCTTTATTAGCCAGAAGTCAGATGCTCAAGGGGCTTCATGATGTCCCCATAATTTTT
GGCAGAGGGAAAAAGATCTGCTAGCTATAGTTCTAGAGGTACCGGTTGTTAACGTTAGCCGGCTACGTAT
CGAGGAATTCCGTTTTTTTTTTTTTTTTTCATAAAAATTAAAAACTCAAATATAATTGAGGCCTCTTTGA
GCATGGTATCACAAGTTGATTTGGTCCAAACATGAAGAATCTGTTGTGCAGGATTTGAGTTACTTTCCAA
GTCGGTTCATCTCTATGTCTGTATAAATCTGTCTTTTCTTGGTGTGCTTTAATTTAATGCAAAGATGGAT
ACCAACTCGGAGAACCAAGAATAGTCCAATGATTAACCCTATGATAAAGAAAAAAGAGGCAATAGAGCTT
TTCCAACTACTGAACCAACCTTCTACAAGCTCGATTGGATT
[374 nt withheld, positions 462-835]
