>Addgene plasmid #35616 | pCAG-VSVG | addgene partial sequence | sequence record 46599 | Amp-R 5'-ATAATACCGCGCCACATAGC-3'
AACTCTCAAGGATCTTACCGCTGTTGAGATCCAGTTCGATGTAACCCACTCGTGCACCCAACTGATCTTC
AGCATCTTTTACTTTCACCAGCGTTTCTGGGTGAGCAAAAACAGGAAGGCAAAATGCCGCAAAAAAGGGA
ATAAGGGCGACACGGAAATGTTGAATACTCATACTCTTCCTTTTTCAATATTATTGAAGCATTTATCAGG
GTTATTGTCTCATGAGCGGATACATATTTGAATGTATTTAGAAAAATAAACAAATAGGGGTTCCGCGCAC
ATTTCCCCGAAAAGTGCCACCTGGGTCGACATTGATTATTGACTAGTTATTAATAGTAATCAATTACGGG
GTCATTAGTTCATAGCCCATATATGGAGTTCCGCGTTACATAACTTACGGTAAATGGCCCGCCTGGCTGA
CCGCCCAACGACCCCCGCCCATTGACGTCAATAATGACGTATGTTCCCATAGTAACGCCAATAGGGACTT
TCCATTGACGTCAATGGGTGGAGTATTTACGGTAAACTGCCCACTTGGCAGTACATCAAGTGTATCATAT
GCCAAGTACGCCCCCTATTGACGTCAATGACGGTAAATGGCCCGCCTGGCATTATGCCCAGTACATGACC
TTATGGGACTTTCCTACTTGGCAGTACATCTACGTATTAGTCATCGCTATTACCATGGTCGAGGTGAGCC
CCACGTTCTGCTTCACTCTCCCCATCTCCCCCCCCTCCCCACCCCCAATTTTGTATTTATTTATTTTTTA
ATTA
