>Addgene plasmid #35616 | pCAG-VSVG | addgene partial sequence | sequence record 49797 | rb_glob_PA_term-R  5'-CCCATATGTCCTTCCGAGTG-3'
TCCTTTATTAGCCAGAAGTCAGATGCTCAAGGGGCTTCATGATGTCCCCATAATTTTTGGCAGAGGGAAA
AAGATCTGCTAGCTATAGTTCTAGAGGTACCGGTTGTTAACGTTAGCCGGCTACGTATCGAGGAATTCCG
TTTTTTTTTTTTTTTTTCATAAAAATTAAAAACTCAAATATAATTGAGGCCTCTTTGAGCATGGTATCAC
AAGTTGATTTGGTCCAAACATGAAGAATCTGTTGTGCAGGATTTGAGTTACTTTCCAAGTCGGTTCATCT
CTATGTCTGTATAAATCTGTCTTTTCTTGGTGTGCTTTAATTTAATGCAAAGATGGATACCAACTCGGAG
AACCAAGAATAGTCCAATGATTAACCCTATGATAAAGAAAAAAGAGGCAATAGAGCTTTTCCAACTACTG
AACCAACCTTCTACAAGCTCGATTGGATT
[347 nt withheld, positions 450-796]
